>Addgene plasmid #196584 | Lepr peak reporter-eGFP | addgene full sequence | sequence record 412648 | Addgene NGS Result
TTGGGGTTGCGCCTTTTCCAAGGCAGCCCTGGGTTTGCGCAGGGACGCGGCTGCTCTGGGCGTGGTTCCG
GGAAACGCAGCGGCGCCGACCCTGGGTCTCGCACATTCTTCACGTCCGTTCGCAGCGTCACCCGGATCTT
CGCCGCTACCCTTGTGGGCCCCCCGGCGACGCTTCCTGCTCCGCCCCTAAGTCGGGAAGGTTCCTTGCGG
TTCGCGGCGTGCCGGACGTGACAAACGGAAGCCGCACGTCTCACTAGTACCCTCGCAGACGGACAGCGCC
AGGGAGCAATGGCAGCGCGCCGACCGCGATGGGCTGTGGCCAATAGCGGCTGCTCAGCAGGGCGCGCCGA
GAGCAGCGGCCGGGAAGGGGCGGTGCGGGAGGCGGGGTGTGGGGCGGTAGTGTGGGCCCTGTTCCTGCCC
GCGCGGTGTTCCGCATTCTGCAAGCCTCCGGAGCGCACGTCGGCAGTCGGCTCCCTCGTTGACCGAATCA
CCGACCTCTCTCCCCAGGGGGATCCACCGGAGCTTACCATGTCTAGGCTGGACAAGAGCAAAGTCATAAA
CGGAGCTCTGGAATTACTCAATGGTGTCGGTATCGAAGGCCTGACGACAAGGAAACTCGCTCAAAAGCTG
GGAGTTGAGCAGCCTACCCTGTACTGGCACGTGAAGAACAAGCGGGCCCTGCTCGATGCCCTGCCAATCG
AGATGCTGGACAGGCATCATACCCACTTCTGCCCCCTGGAAGGCGAGTCATGGCAAGACTTTCTGCGGAA
CAACGCCAAGTCATACCGCTGTGCTCTCCTCTCACATCGCGACGGGGCTAAAGTGCATCTCGGCACCCGC
CCAACAGAGAAACAGTACGAAACCCTGGAAAATCAGCTCGCGTTCCTGTGTCAGCAAGGCTTCTCCCTGG
AGAACGCACTGTACGCTCTGTCCGCCGTGGGCCACTTTACACTGGGCTGCGTATTGGAGGAACAGGAGCA
TCAAGTAGCAAAAGAGGAAAGAGAGACACCTACCACCGATTCTATGCCCCCACTTCTGAGACAAGCAATT
GAGCTGTTCGACCGGCAGGGAGCCGAACCTGCCTTCCTTTTCGGCCTGGAACTAATCATATGTGGCCTGG
AGAAACAGCTAAAGTGCGAAAGCGGCGGGCCGACCGACGCCCTTGACGATTTTGACTTAGACATGCTCCC
AGCCGATGCCCTTGACGATTTTGACCTTGACATGCTCCCCGGGGAAATGCATGTTTAAACGACTGCTAGC
GACTTCTAGAGTCGCGGCCGCTTTACTTGTACAGCTCGTCCATGCCGAGAGTGATCCCGGCGGCGGTCAC
GAACTCCAGCAGGACCATGTGATCGCGCTTCTCGTTGGGGTCTTTGCTCAGGGCGGACTGGGTGCTCAGG
TAGTGGTTGTCGGGCAGCAGCACGGGGCCGTCGCCGATGGGGGTGTTCTGCTGGTAGTGGTCGGCGAGCT
GCACGCTGCCGTCCTCGATGTTGTGGCGGATCTTGAAGTTCACCTTGATGCCGTTCTTCTGCTTGTCGGC
CATGATATAGACGTTGTGGCTGTTGTAGTTGTACTCCAGCTTGTGCCCCAGGATGTTGCCGTCCTCCTTG
AAGTCGATGCCCTTCAGCTCGATGCGGTTCACCAGGGTGTCGCCCTCGAACTTCACCTCGGCGCGGGTCT
TGTAGTTGCCGTCGTCCTTGAAGAAGATGGTGCGCTCCTGGACGTAGCCTTCGGGCATGGCGGACTTGAA
GAAGTCGTGCTGCTTCATGTGGTCGGGGTAGCGGCTGAAGCACTGCACGCCGTAGGTCAGGGTGGTCACG
AGGGTGGGCCAGGGCACGGGCAGCTTGCCGGTGGTGCAGATGAACTTCAGGGTCAGCTTGCCGTAGGTGG
CATCGCCCTCGCCCTCGCCGGACACGCTGAACTTGTGGCCGTTTACGTCGCCGTCCAGCTCGACCAGGAT
GGGCACCACCCCGGTGAACAGCTCCTCGCCCTTGCTCACCATGGTGGCGACCGGTGGATCCCCCAGCTTT
TTGCAAAAGCCTAGGCCTCCAAAAAAGCCTCCTCACTACTTCTGGAATAGCTCAGAGGCCGAGGCGGCCT
CGGCCTCTGCATAAATAAAAAAAATTAGTCAGCCATGGGGCGGAGAATGGGCGGAACTGGGCGGAGTTAG
GGGCGGGATGGGCGGAGTTAGGGGCGGGACTATGGTTGCTGACTAATTGAGATGCGAATCTTATAGAAAA
TGACTGCCTCAAGGAAAAGTGCAGACCTCAAATTCTCCATTTCTGTTGGAGTCCCAAGCATTGCTTGGAG
GCTAACCACAGCCATCAAGCCATCACTTTTGGCAAAGTGTACCCCACCTACATATCCCCCACCTAGACAC
ATTTCTGCACTATGACACAGCATGGAGTGTCCACTTCGCCCCAGGCTTTGAGTCAGTCGCTCCACATATC
GTGTGCATGCTAATTAACCGGGCACCTTTGAGGCTCAATCCTGCTGGCGTTTTAGCTCAGCTGTGGTAAA
GGATTACGAAGGAGTAAATGGTTAAGAAGACATCACAACCAATCTGTTAAGAACTGTCACCACACTGAAA
ACCATCTCTATAATGAGACAGAATTTACCAGAGCAAAACAGATTAACACCCTGACTCACTCCATATTTTT
GGAGGGAAAGGGGGGAAAAATCCCTAAAAGGAAATGTAGTGTAAAAAATAAATTAATGTGTTCACCTATT
TTCTCTTTTGAAAAAAAATCAATAGACTGCCCATTTACACAGATGCAAGCCCCACTGAGCACGATCAATA
ACGGCTGAGCTTACCATCACATGAACTGGGTGAAATATTTTATCCAAGTATTTAGGTTGTCAGATTCAGA
ACATAAGCATTTCCTGATCGCTACGTTGGTGATCTGGATGCTGCCCTTCTTGAATGCCTGCCAGTGACCT
CCATGATTGCCTCTCTCCAGGATCGCCTCTTTCCTCTTCAGCTTTTACTCTTCCACTCCTATCGTGTAAA
CACTCAACTAACAGGGATGTAACAACCACACTGAATCACACTGGGTGACTTACGGGCATCACAGACTCAT
CCAAGAACCAGCCTTGTGGTTGGTGAATTGGACTGTGACCACATTCCAGGAATGAGTTGCCGGTTGTGTA
TCTACACACACACACACACACACACACAGATACACACATGACTGGACTTTGTGGTACCTTTAAGACCAAT
GACTTACAAGGCAGCTGTAGATCTTAGCCACTTTTTAAAAGAAAAGGGGGGACTGGAAGGGCTAATTCAC
TCCCAACGAAGACAAGATCTGCTTTTTGCTTGTACTGGGTCTCTCTGGTTAGACCAGATCTGAGCCTGGG
AGCTCTCTGGCTAACTAGGGAACCCACTGCTTAAGCCTCAATAAAGCTTGCCTTGAGTGCTTCAAGTAGT
GTGTGCCCGTCTGTTGTGTGACTCTGGTAACTAGAGATCCCTCAGACCCTTTTAGTCAGTGTGGAAAATC
TCTAGCAGTAGTAGTTCATGTCATCTTATTATTCAGTATTTATAACTTGCAAAGAAATGAATATCAGAGA
GTGAGAGGAACTTGTTTATTGCAGCTTATAATGGTTACAAATAAAGCAATAGCATCACAAATTTCACAAA
TAAAGCATTTTTTTCACTGCATTCTAGTTGTGGTTTGTCCAAACTCATCAATGTATCTTATCATGTCTGG
CTCTAGCTATCCCGCCCCTAACTCCGCCCATCCCGCCCCTAACTCCGCCCAGTTCCGCCCATTCTCCGCC
CCATGGCTGACTAATTTTTTTTATTTATGCAGAGGCCGAGGCCGCCTCGGCCTCTGAGCTATTCCAGAAG
TAGTGAGGAGGCTTTTTTGGAGGCCTAGGGACGTACCCAATTCGCCCTATAGTGAGTCGTATTACGCGCG
CTCACTGGCCGTCGTTTTACAACGTCGTGACTGGGAAAACCCTGGCGTTACCCAACTTAATCGCCTTGCA
GCACATCCCCCTTTCGCCAGCTGGCGTAATAGCGAAGAGGCCCGCACCGATCGCCCTTCCCAACAGTTGC
GCAGCCTGAATGGCGAATGGG
[124 nt withheld, positions 4082-4205]
C
[91 nt withheld, positions 4207-4297]
A
[49 nt withheld, positions 4299-4347]
CCTTTGACGTTGGAGTCCACGTTCTTT
[37 nt withheld, positions 4375-4411]
ACCCTATCTCGGTCTATTCTTTTGATTTATAAGGGATTTTGCCGATTTCGGCCTATTGGTTAAAAAATGA
GCTGATTTAACAAAAATTTAACGCGAATTTTAACAAAATATTAACGCTTACAATTTAGGTGGCACTTTTC
GGGGAAATGTGCGCGGAACCCCTATTTGTTTATTTTTCTAAATACATTCAAATATGTATCCGCTCATGAG
ACAATAACCCTGATAAATGCTTCAATAATATTGAAAAAGGAAGAGTATGAGTATTCAACATTTCCGTGTC
GCCCTTATTCCCTTTTTTGCGGCATTTTGCCTTCCTGTTTTTGCTCACCCAGAAACGCTGGTGAAAGTAA
AAGATGCTGAAGATCAGTTGGGTGCACGAGTGGGTTACATCGAACTGGATCTCAACAGCGGTAAGATCCT
TGAGAGTTTTCGCCCCGAAGAACGTTTTCCAATGATGAGCACTTTTAAAGTTCTGCTATGTGGCGCGGTA
TTATCCCGTATTGACGCCGGGCAAGAGCAACTCGGTCGCCGCATACACTATTCTCAGAATGACTTGGTTG
AGTACTCACCAGTCACAGAAAAGCATCTTACGGATGGCATGACAGTAAGAGAATTATGCAGTGCTGCCAT
AACCATGAGTGATAACACTGCGGCCAACTTACTTCTGACAACGATCGGAGGACCGAAGGAGCTAACCGCT
TTTTTGCACAACATGGGGGATCATGTAACTCGCCTTGATCGTTGGGAACCGGAGCTGAATGAAGCCATAC
CAAACGACGAGCGTGACACCACGATGCCTGTAGCAATGGCAACAACGTTGCGCAAACTATTAACTGGCGA
ACTACTTACTCTAGCTTCCCGGCAACAATTAATAGACTGGATGGAGGCGGATAAAGTTGCAGGACCACTT
CTGCGCTCGGCCCTTCCGGCTGGCTGGTTTATTGCTGATAAATCTGGAGCCGGTGAGCGTGGGTCTCGCG
GTATCATTGCAGCACTGGGGCCAGATGGTAAGCCCTCCCGTATCGTAGTTATCTACACGACGGGGAGTCA
GGCAACTATGGATGAACGAAATAGACAGATCGCTGAGATAGGTGCCTCACTGATTAAGCATTGGTAACTG
TCAGACCAAGTTTACTCATATATACTTTAGATTGATTTAAAACTTCATTTTTAATTTAAAAGGATCTAGG
TGAAGATCCTTTTTGATAATCTCATGACCAAAATCCCTTAACGTGAGTTTTCGTTCCACTGAGCGTCAGA
CCCCGTAGAAAAGATCAAAGGATCTTCTTGAGATCCTTTTTTTCTGCGCGTAATCTGCTGCTTGCAAACA
AAAAAACCACCGCTACCAGCGGTGGTTTGTTTGCCGGATCAAGAGCTACCAACTCTTTTTCCGAAGGTAA
CTGGCTTCAGCAGAGCGCAGATACCAAATACTGTTCTTCTAGTGTAGCCGTAGTTAGGCCACCACTTCAA
GAACTCTGTAGCACCGCCTACATACCTCGCTCTGCTAATCCTGTTACCAGTGGCTGCTGCCAGTGGCGAT
AAGTCGTGTCTTACCGGGTTGGACTCAAGACGATAGTTACCGGATAAGGCGCAGCGGTCGGGCTGAACGG
GGGGTTCGTGCACACAGCCCAGCTTGGAGCGAACGACCTACACCGAACTGAGATACCTACAGCGTGAGCT
ATGAGAAAGCGCCACGCTTCCCGAAGGGAGAAAGGCGGACAGGTATCCGGTAAGCGGCAGGGTCGGAACA
GGAGAGCGCACGAGGGAGCTTCCAGGGGGAAACGCCTGGTATCTTTATAGTCCTGTCGGGTTTCGCCACC
TCTGACTTGAGCGTCGATTTTTGTGATGCTCGTCAGGGGGGCGGAGCCTATGGAAAAACGCCAGCAACGC
GGCCTTTTTACGGTTCCTGGCCTTTTGCTGGCCTTTTGCTCACATGTTCTTTCCTGCGTTATCCCCTGAT
TCTGTGGATAACCGTATTACCGCCTTTGAGTGAGCTGATACCGCTCGCCGCAGCCGAACGACCGAGCGCA
GCGAGTCAGTGAGCGAGGAAGCGGAAGAGCGCCCAATACGCAAACCGCCTCTCCCCGCGCGTTGGCCGAT
TCATTAATGCAGCTGGCACGACAGGTTTCCCGACTGGAAAGCGGGCAGTGAGCGCAACGCAATTAATGTG
AGTTAGCTCACTCATTAGGCACCCCAGGCTTTACACTTTATGCTTCCGGCTCGTATGTTGTGTGGAATTG
TGAGCGGATAACAATTTCACACAGGAAACAGCTATGACCATGATTACGCCAAGCGCGCAATTAACCCTCA
CTAAAGGGAACAAAAGCTGGAGCTGCAAGCTTAATGTAGTCTTATGCAATACTCTTGTAGTCTTGCAACA
TGGTAACGATGAGTTAGCAACATGCCTTACAAGGAGAGAAAAAGCACCGTGCATGCCGATTGGTGGAAGT
AAGGTGGTACGATCGTGCCTTATTAGGAAGGCAACAGACGGGTCTGACATGGATTGGACGAACCACTGAA
TTGCCGCATTGCAGAGATATTGTATTTAAGTGCCTAGCTCGATACATAAACGGGTCTCTCTGGTTAGACC
AGATCTGAGCCTGGGAGCTCTCTGGCTAACTAGGGAACCCACTGCTTAAGCCTCAATAAAGCTTGCCTTG
AGTGCTTCAAGTAGTGTGTGCCCGTCTGTTGTGTGACTCTGGTAACTAGAGATCCCTCAGACCCTTTTAG
TCAGTGTGGAAAATCTCTAGCAGTGGCGCCCGAACAGGGACTTGAAAGCGAAAGGGAAACCAGAGGAGCT
CTCTCGACGCAGGACTCGGCTTGCTGAAGCGCGCACGGCAAGAGGCGAGGGGCGGCGACTGGTGAGTACG
CCAAAAATTTTGACTAGCGGAGGCTAGAAGGAGAGAGATGGGTGCGAGAGCGTCAGTATTAAGCGGGGGA
GAATTAGATCGCGATGGGAAAAAATTCGGTTAAGGCCAGGGGGAAAGAAAAAATATAAATTAAAACATAT
AGTATGGGCAAGCAGGGAGCTAGAACGATTCGCAGTTAATCCTGGCCTGTTAGAAACATCAGAAGGCTGT
AGACAAATACTGGGACAGCTACAACCATCCCTTCAGACAGGATCAGAAGAACTTAGATCATTATATAATA
CAGTAGCAACCCTCTATTGTGTGCATCAAAGGATAGAGATAAAAGACACCAAGGAAGCTTTAGACAAGAT
AGAGGAAGAGCAAAACAAAAGTAAGACCACCGCACAGCAAGCGGCCGCTGATCTTCAGACCTGGAGGAGG
AGATATGAGGGACAATTGGAGAAGTGAATTATATAAATATAAAGTAGTAAAAATTGAACCATTAGGAGTA
GCACCCACCAAGGCAAAGAGAAGAGTGGTGCAGAGAGAAAAAAGAGCAGTGGGAATAGGAGCTTTGTTCC
TTGGGTTCTTGGGAGCAGCAGGAAGCACTATGGGCGCAGCGTCAATGACGCTGACGGTACAGGCCAGACA
ATTATTGTCTGGTATAGTGCAGCAGCAGAACAATTTGCTGAGGGCTATTGAGGCGCAACAGCATCTGTTG
CAACTCACAGTCTGGGGCATCAAGCAGCTCCAGGCAAGAATCCTGGCTGTGGAAAGATACCTAAAGGATC
AACAGCTCCTGGGGATTTGGGGTTGCTCTGGAAAACTCATTTGCACCACTGCTGTGCCTTGGAATGCTAG
TTGGAGTAATAAATCTCTGGAACAGATTTGGAATCACACGACCTGGATGGAGTGGGACAGAGAAATTAAC
AATTACACAAGCTTAATACACTCCTTAATTGAAGAATCGCAAAACCAGCAAGAAAAGAATGAACAAGAAT
TATTGGAATTAGATAAATGGGCAAGTTTGTGGAATTGGTTTAACATAACAAATTGGCTGTGGTATATAAA
ATTATTCATAATGATAGTAGGAGGCTTGGTAGGTTTAAGAATAGTTTTTGCTGTACTTTCTATAGTGAAT
AGAGTTAGGCAGGGATATTCACCATTATCGTTTCAGACCCACCTCCCAACCCCGAGGGGACCCGACAGGC
CCGAAGGAATAGAAGAAGAAGGTGGAGAGAGAGACAGAGACAGATCCATTCGATTAGTGAACGGATCTCG
ACGGTATCGATCACGAGACTAGCCTCGAGCGGCCGCCCCCTTCACCGAGGGCCTATTTCCCATGATTCCT
TCATATTTGCATATACGATACAAGGCTGTTAGAGAGATAATTGGAATTAATTTGACTGTAAACACAAAGA
TATTAGTACAAAATACGTGACGTAGAAAGTAATAATTTCTTGGGTAGTTTGCAGTTTTAAAATTATGTTT
TAAAATGGACTATCATATGCTTACCGTAACTTGAAAGTATTTCGATTTCTTGGCTTTATATATCTTGTGG
AAAGGACGAAACACCGGCAACAAGATGAAGAGCACCAACTCGAGTTGGTGCTCTTCATCTTGTTGTTTTT
AATTCTCGACCTCGAGACAAATGGCAGTATTCATCCACAATTTTAAAAGAAAAGGGGGGATTGGGGGGTA
CAGTGCAGGGGAAAGAATAGTAGACATAATAGCAACAGACATACAAACTAAAGAATTACAAAAACAAATT
ACAAAAATTCAAAATTTTCGGGTTTATTACAGGGACAGCAGAGATCCACTTTGGCCGCGGCTCGAGGGGG
Features (pLannotate 1.2.2; 30 found; start..end, strand, type, name):
    529..1233    +  CDS            rtTA3: reverse tetracycline transactivator 3 activates expression from Tet-responsive promoters in the presence of doxycycline
   1283..2002    -  CDS            EGFP: the original enhanced GFP (Yang et al., 1996) mammalian codon-optimized
   2044..2179    -  rep_origin     SV40 ori: SV40 origin of replication
   2203..2225    -  promoter       SV40 promoter (fragment): SV40 enhancer and early promoter
   3204..3272    +  CDS            nef (fragment): NEF_HV1Z2 - Experimental evidence at protein level: Swiss-Prot protein existence level 1. Extracellular Nef protein targets CD4(+) T-lymphocytes for apoptosis by interacting with CXCR4 surface receptors. From Human immunodeficiency virus type 1 group M subtype D (isolate Z2/CDC-Z34) (HIV-1).
   3274..3507    +  LTR            3' LTR (ΔU3): self-inactivating 3' long terminal repeat (LTR) from HIV-1
   3579..3700    +  polyA_signal   SV40 poly(A) signal: SV40 polyadenylation signal
   3740..3875    +  rep_origin     SV40 ori: SV40 origin of replication
   3896..3914    -  promoter       T7 promoter: promoter for bacteriophage T7 RNA polymerase
   3922..4077    +  CDS            lacZα (fragment): LacZα fragment of β-galactosidase; lacZ fragment
   4082..4510    +  rep_origin     f1 ori (sequence partly withheld): f1 bacteriophage origin of replication; arrow indicates direction of (+) strand synthesis
   4563..4667    +  promoter       AmpR promoter: bla
   4668..5528    +  CDS            AmpR: β-lactamase; bla; confers resistance to ampicillin, carbenicillin, and related antibiotics
   5699..6287    +  rep_origin     ori: high-copy-number ColE1/pMB1/pBR322/pUC origin of replication
   6470..6562    +  CDS            lacI (fragment): lac repressor; lacI; The lac repressor binds to the lac operator to inhibit transcription in E. coli. This inhibition can be relieved by adding lactose or isopropyl-β-D-thiogalactopyranoside (IPTG).
   6575..6596    +  protein_bind   CAP binding site: CAP binding activates transcription in the presence of cAMP. E. coli catabolite activator protein
   6611..6641    +  promoter       lac promoter: promoter for the E. coli lac operon
   6649..6665    +  protein_bind   lac operator: The lac repressor binds to the lac operator to inhibit transcription in E. coli. This inhibition can be relieved by adding lactose or isopropyl-β-D-thiogalactopyranoside (IPTG). lac repressor encoded by lacI
   6710..6728    +  promoter       T3 promoter: promoter for bacteriophage T3 RNA polymerase
   6756..6982    +  promoter       RSV promoter: Rous sarcoma virus enhancer/promoter
   6983..7163    +  LTR            5' LTR (truncated): truncated 5' long terminal repeat (LTR) from HIV-1
   7210..7335    +  misc_feature   HIV-1 Ψ: packaging signal of human immunodeficiency virus type 1
   7319..7682    +  CDS            HIV-1 gag (fragment): gag protein from human immunodeficiency virus 1; gag
   7828..8061    +  misc_feature   RRE: The Rev response element (RRE) of HIV-1 allows for Rev-dependent mRNA export from the nucleus to the cytoplasm.
   8438..8538    +  CDS            Rev (fragment): human immunodeficiency virus 1 (HIV-1) Rev protein; rev; enhances nuclear export of unspliced and incompletely spliced viral mRNAs
   8588..8828    +  promoter       U6 promoter: RNA polymerase III promoter for human U6 snRNA
   8839..8859    +  CDS            CopGFP (fragment): green fluorescent protein 2 from Pontellina plumata, also known as ppluGFP2 (Shagin et al., 2004)
   8866..8886    -  CDS            CopGFP (fragment): green fluorescent protein 2 from Pontellina plumata, also known as ppluGFP2 (Shagin et al., 2004)
   8932..9049    +  misc_feature   cPPT/CTS: central polypurine tract and central termination sequence of HIV-1
   9098..507     +  promoter       hPGK promoter (across the origin): human phosphoglycerate kinase 1 promoter
