[The description below was written by a language model from this plasmid's Addgene catalogue record and pLannotate feature annotations shown in this document.]
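Description:
Lepr peak reporter-eGFP is a third-generation, self-inactivating lentiviral plasmid built on the pLKO backbone for delivering a cis-regulatory reporter into mammalian cells. It is propagated in E. coli through a high-copy ColE1/pUC origin with ampicillin selection (AmpR), and it also carries an f1 origin and remnants of a lac/T7/T3 cloning region. The viral portion consists of an RSV promoter fused to a truncated HIV-1 5' LTR, the Ψ packaging signal with a gag fragment, the RRE, cPPT/CTS and a ΔU3 3' LTR followed by an SV40 polyadenylation signal. This allows Rev-dependent packaging and integration of a transcriptionally silenced provirus.

Between the LTRs there are three functional units. The pLKO U6 promoter is retained and is followed by two short inverted matches to CopGFP. This looks like a hairpin-style stuffer or control shRNA, although the record does not say so. A human PGK promoter, which spans the sequence origin, drives rtTA3, the doxycycline-dependent transactivator. The catalogue purpose writes "hGFP driven rtTA3", but the annotation indicates hPGK. In the opposite orientation, EGFP lies downstream of a short SV40 promoter fragment and SV40 ori region that appear to act as a minimal promoter. The roughly 1 kb unannotated stretch beyond this is the likely position of the mouse Lepr cis-regulatory region ("peak") named in the purpose statement, though the feature table does not label it.

EGFP fluorescence is therefore meant to report the activity of the Lepr regulatory element in transduced cells. Constitutive rtTA3 expression lets the same cells activate Tet-responsive transgenes when doxycycline is present. The associated publication concerns Ras-driven malignancy and stem cell crosstalk with the microenvironment.
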