Addgene plasmid #196584: Lepr peak reporter-eGFP
Purpose: Cis-regulatory region of mouse Lepr gene driven a eGFP reporter with hGFP driven rtTA3
Depositing lab: Elaine Fuchs. Depositing organization: Rockefeller University. Publication: Ras drives malignancy through stem cell crosstalk with the microenvironment. Yuan S, Stewart KS, Yang Y, Abdusselamoglu MD, Parigi SM, Feinberg TY, Tumaneng K, Yang H, Levorse JM, Polak L, Ng D, Fuchs E. Nature. 2022 Nov 30. doi: 10.1038/s41586-022-05475-6. PubMed 36450983.
Backbone
  Vector backbone: PLKO
  Vector type: Mammalian Expression, Lentiviral, RNAi
Growth in bacteria
  Bacterial resistance: Ampicillin, 100 μg/mL
  Growth temperature: 37°C
  Growth strain: NEB Stable
  Copy number: High Copy
Gene/Insert
  Gene/Insert name: eGFP
  Species: Synthetic
  Promoter: SV40
  Cloning method: Unknown
  Sequencing primers: 5′ AGATCTTGTCTTCGTTGGGAGTGA
Terms and licenses: Academic/Nonprofit Terms; Industry Terms: Not Available to Industry
How to cite: Lepr peak reporter-eGFP was a gift from Elaine Fuchs (Addgene plasmid # 196584 ; http://n2t.net/addgene:196584 ; RRID:Addgene_196584)
